Addgene plasmid #119690: pBMN mCherry-TAX1BP1(V142S/ΔUBD)
Purpose: For mammalian expression of LIR mutant TAX1BP1 without its UBD
Depositing lab: Michael Lazarou. Depositing organization: Monash University. Publication: LC3/GABARAPs drive ubiquitin-independent recruitment of Optineurin and NDP52 to amplify mitophagy. Padman BS, Nguyen TN, Uoselis L, Skulsuppaisarn M, Nguyen LK, Lazarou M. Nat Commun. 2019 Jan 24;10(1):408. doi: 10.1038/s41467-019-08335-6. PubMed 30679426.
Backbone
  Vector backbone: pBMN
  Vector type: Mammalian Expression, Retroviral
Growth in bacteria
  Bacterial resistance: Ampicillin, 100 μg/mL
  Growth temperature: 37°C
  Growth strain: NEB Stable
  Copy number: High Copy
Gene/Insert
  Gene/Insert name: TAX1BP1 (alt name: CALCOCO3)
  Species: H. sapiens (human)
  Insert size (bp): 2268
  Mutation: V142S & UBD deletion (1-755), See depositor comments below
  Entrez Gene: TAX1BP1 (a.k.a. CALCOCO3, T6BP, TXBP151)
  Tag / fusion protein: mCherry (N terminal on insert)
  Cloning method: Gibson Cloning
Terms and licenses: Academic/Nonprofit Terms; Industry Terms: Not Available to Industry
Depositor comments: Please Note: The Valine to Serine mutation is at position 143 relative to the NCBI Reference Sequence AAH50358.1
How to cite: pBMN mCherry-TAX1BP1(V142S/ΔUBD) was a gift from Michael Lazarou (Addgene plasmid # 119690 ; http://n2t.net/addgene:119690 ; RRID:Addgene_119690)
