[The description below was written by a language model from this plasmid's Addgene catalogue record and pLannotate feature annotations shown in this document.]
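Description:
pBMN mCherry-TAX1BP1(V142S/ΔUBD) is a Moloney murine leukemia virus (MMLV)-based retroviral vector for expressing a mutant form of the human autophagy receptor TAX1BP1 (also called CALCOCO3 or T6BP) in mammalian cells. It is propagated in E. coli through a high-copy ColE1/pUC-type origin and selected with ampicillin via the β-lactamase gene and its native promoter. The annotation also picks up a small lacI fragment and a prokaryotic IS1 transposable element in the bacterial backbone; the record does not explain the IS1 element, and it lies outside the retroviral cassette.

The retroviral portion runs from a 5' MMLV LTR through the Ψ packaging signal, a truncated gag lacking its start codon, and a pol region carrying the splice acceptor, to the 3' LTR sequences. Together these elements allow the transcript to be packaged into virions when viral proteins are supplied in trans, and to integrate into target cells. No separate internal promoter is annotated, so expression appears to be driven from the 5' LTR. The payload is an mCherry coding sequence joined through a short multiple-cloning-site remnant to the N terminus of TAX1BP1, giving a red fluorescent fusion protein. The TAX1BP1 insert (about 2.3 kb) is truncated to residues 1–755, removing the ubiquitin-binding domain, and carries a valine-to-serine substitution in the LC3-interacting region (LIR). This change is named V142S, but the depositor notes it falls at position 143 relative to an NCBI reference sequence.

The construct is intended for mammalian expression of a TAX1BP1 variant lacking its ubiquitin-binding domain and mutated in its LIR. The associated work examined the contribution of LC3/GABARAP proteins to ubiquitin-independent recruitment of autophagy receptors during mitophagy, where the mCherry tag allows the fusion protein's localisation to be followed by fluorescence.
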