Features (pLannotate 1.2.2; 14 found; start..end, strand, type, name):
    228..819     +  LTR            LTR: long terminal repeat from Moloney murine leukemia virus
    882..1239    +  misc_feature   MMLV Ψ: packaging signal of Moloney murine leukemia virus (MMLV)
   1304..1720    +  CDS            gag (truncated): truncated Moloney murine leukemia virus (MMLV) gag gene lacking the start codon
   1730..2104    +  misc_feature   pol region: Moloney murine leukemia virus (MMLV) pol region containing the splice acceptor site
   2113..2820    +  CDS            mCherry: mCherry is a basic (constitutively fluorescent) red fluorescent protein published in 2004, derived from Discosoma sp.. It is reported to be a very rapidly-maturing monomer with low acid sensitivity.
   2821..2848    +  misc_feature   MCS (fragment): multiple cloning site
   2851..5115    +  CDS            TAX1BP1: TAXB1_HUMAN - Also known as T6BP. Experimental evidence at protein level: Swiss-Prot protein existence level 1. Inhibits TNF-induced apoptosis by mediating the TNFAIP3 anti- apoptotic activity. Degraded by caspase-3-like family proteins upon TNF-induced apoptosis. May also play a role in the pro-inflammatory cytokine IL-1 signaling cascade. From Homo sapiens (Human).
   5190..5311    +  LTR            3' LTR (ΔU3) (fragment): self-inactivating 3' long terminal repeat (LTR) from Moloney murine leukemia virus
   5312..5781    +  LTR            LTR: long terminal repeat from Moloney murine leukemia virus
   5847..5899    -  CDS            lacI (fragment): lac repressor; lacI; The lac repressor binds to the lac operator to inhibit transcription in E. coli. This inhibition can be relieved by adding lactose or isopropyl-β-D-thiogalactopyranoside (IPTG).
   6082..6670    -  rep_origin     ori: high-copy-number ColE1/pMB1/pBR322/pUC origin of replication
   6834..7694    -  CDS            AmpR: β-lactamase; bla; confers resistance to ampicillin, carbenicillin, and related antibiotics
   7695..7799    -  promoter       AmpR promoter: bla
   7944..8711    -  mobile_element IS1: prokaryotic transposable element IS1
>Addgene plasmid #119690 | pBMN mCherry-TAX1BP1(V142S/ΔUBD) | addgene full sequence | sequence record 233073 | Addgene NGS Result
CAATGTGCATGAATGCTGCAATATTCCTGTTACCAAAGCTAGTATAAATAAAAATAGATAAACGTGGAAA
TTACTTAGAGTTTCTGTCATTAACGTTTCCTTCCTCAGTTGACAACATAAATGCGCTGCTGAGAAGCCAG
TTTGCATCTGTCAGGATCAATTTCCCATTATGCCAGTCATATTAATTACTAGTCAATTAGTTGATTTTTA
TTTTTGACATATACATGTGAAAGACCCCACCTGTAGGTTTGGCAAGCTAGCTTAAGTAACGCCATTTTGC
AAGGCATGGAAAAATACATAACTGAGAATAGAAAAGTTCAGATCAAGGTCAGGAACAGATGGAACAGCTG
AATATGGGCCAAACAGGATATCTGTGGTAAGCAGTTCCTGCCCCGGCTCAGGGCCAAGAACAGATGGAAC
AGCTGAATATGGGCCAAACAGGATATCTGTGGTAAGCAGTTCCTGCCCCGGCTCAGGGCCAAGAACAGAT
GGTCCCCAGATGCGGTCCAGCCCTCAGCAGTTTCTAGAGAACCATCAGATGTTTCCAGGGTGCCCCAAGG
ACCTGAAATGACCCTGTGCCTTATTTGAACTAACCAATCAGTTCGCTTCTCGCTTCTGTTCGCGCGCTTC
TGCTCCCCGAGCTCAATAAAAGAGCCCACAACCCCTCACTCGGCGCGCCAGTCCTCCGATTGACTGAGTC
GCCCGGGTACCCGTGTATCCAATAAACCCTCTTGCAGTTGCATCCGACTTGTGGTCTCGCTGTTCCTTGG
GAGGGTCTCCTCTGAGTGATTGACTACCCGTCAGCGGGGGTCTTTCATTTGGGGGCTCGTCCGGGATCGG
GAGACCCCTGCCCAGGGACCACCGACCCACCACCGGGAGGTAAGCTGGCCAGCAACTTATCTGTGTCTGT
CCGATTGTCTAGTGTCTATGACTGATTTTATGCGCCTGCGTCGGTACTAGTTAGCTAACTAGCTCTGTAT
CTGGCGGACCCGTGGTGGAACTGACGAGTTCGGAACACCCGGCCGCAACCCTGGGAGACGTCCCAGGGAC
TTCGGGGGCCGTTTTTGTGGCCCGACCTGAGTCCAAAAATCCCGATCGTTTTGGACTCTTTGGTGCACCC
CCCTTAGAGGAGGGATATGTGGTTCTGGTAGGAGACGAGAACCTAAAACAGTTCCCGCCTCCGTCTGAAT
TTTTGCTTTCGGTTTGGGACCGAAGCCGCGCCGCGCGTCTTGTCTGCTGCAGCATCGTTCTGTGTTGTCT
CTGTCTGACTGTGTTTCTGTATTTGTCTGAAAATATGGGCCCGGGCCAGACTGTTACCACTCCCTTAAGT
TTGACCTTAGGTCACTGGAAAGATGTCGAGCGGATCGCTCACAACCAGTCGGTAGATGTCAAGAAGAGAC
GTTGGGTTACCTTCTGCTCTGCAGAATGGCCAACCTTTAACGTCGGATGGCCGCGAGACGGCACCTTTAA
CCGAGACCTCATCACCCAGGTTAAGATCAAGGTCTTTTCACCTGGCCCGCATGGACACCCAGACCAGGTC
CCCTACATCGTGACCTGGGAAGCCTTGGCTTTTGACCCCCCTCCCTGGGTCAAGCCCTTTGTACACCCTA
AGCCTCCGCCTCCTCTTCCTCCATCCGCCCCGTCTCTCCCCCTTGAACCTCCTCGTTCGACCCCGCCTCG
ATCCTCCCTTTATCCAGCCCTCACTCCTTCTCTAGGCGCCCCCATATGGCCATATGAGATCTTATATGGG
GCACCCCCGCCCCTTGTAAACTTCCCTGACCCTGACATGACAAGAGTTACTAACAGCCCCTCTCTCCAAG
CTCACTTACAGGCTCTCTACTTAGTCCAGCACGAAGTCTGGAGACCTCTGGCGGCAGCCTACCAAGAACA
ACTGGACCGACCGGTGGTACCTCACCCTTACCGAGTCGGCGACACAGTGTGGGTCCGCCGACACCAGACT
AAGAACCTAGAACCTCGCTGGAAAGGACCTTACACAGTCCTGCTGACCACCCCCACCGCCCTCAAAGTAG
ACGGCATCGCAGCTTGGATACACGCCGCCCACGTGAAGGCTGCCGACCCCGGGGGTGGACCATCCTCTAG
ACTGCCGCCACCATGGTGAGCAAGGGCGAGGAGGATAACATGGCCATCATCAAGGAGTTCATGCGCTTCA
AGGTGCACATGGAGGGCTCCGTGAACGGCCACGAGTTCGAGATCGAGGGCGAGGGCGAGGGCCGCCCCTA
CGAGGGCACCCAGACCGCCAAGCTGAAGGTGACCAAGGGTGGCCCCCTGCCCTTCGCCTGGGACATCCTG
TCCCCTCAGTTCATGTACGGCTCCAAGGCCTACGTGAAGCACCCCGCCGACATCCCCGACTACTTGAAGC
TGTCCTTCCCCGAGGGCTTCAAGTGGGAGCGCGTGATGAACTTCGAGGACGGCGGCGTGGTGACCGTGAC
CCAGGACTCCTCCCTGCAGGACGGCGAGTTCATCTACAAGGTGAAGCTGCGCGGCACCAACTTCCCCTCC
GACGGCCCCGTAATGCAGAAGAAGACCATGGGCTGGGAGGCCTCCTCCGAGCGGATGTACCCCGAGGACG
GCGCCCTGAAGGGCGAGATCAAGCAGAGGCTGAAGCTGAAGGACGGCGGCCACTACGACGCTGAGGTCAA
GACCACCTACAAGGCCAAGAAGCCCGTGCAGCTGCCCGGCGCCTACAACGTCAACATCAAGTTGGACATC
ACCTCCCACAACGAGGACTACACCATCGTGGAACAGTACGAACGCGCCGAGGGCCGCCACTCCACCGGCG
GCATGGACGAGCTGTACAAGTCCGGACTCAGATCTCGAGCTCAAGCTTGGACATCCTTTCAAGAAGTCCC
ATTGCAGACTTCCAACTTTGCCCATGTCATCTTTCAAAATGTGGCCAAGAGTTACCTTCCTAATGCACAC
CTGGAATGTCATTACACCTTAACTCCATATATTCATCCACATCCAAAAGATTGGGTTGGTATATTCAAGG
TTGGATGGAGTACTGCTCGTGATTATTACACGTTTTTATGGTCCCCTATGCCTGAACATTATGTGGAAGG
ATCAACAGTCAATTGTGTACTAGCATTCCAAGGATATTACCTTCCAAATGATGATGGAGAATTTTATCAG
TTCTGTTACGTTACCCATAAGGGTGAAATTCGTGGAGCAAGTACACCTTTCCAGTTTCGAGCTTCTTCTC
CAGTTGAAGAGCTGCTTACTATGGAAGATGAAGGAAATTCTGACATGTTAGTGAGCACCACAAAAGCAGG
CCTTCTTGAGTTGAAAATTGAGAAAACCATGAAAGAAAAAGAAGAACTGTTAAAGTTAATTGCCGTTCTG
GAAAAAGAAACAGCACAACTTCGAGAACAAGTTGGGAGAATGGAAAGAGAACTTAACCATGAGAAAGAAA
GATGTGACCAACTGCAAGCAGAACAAAAGGGTCTTACTGAAGTAACACAAAGCTTAAAAATGGAAAATGA
AGAGTTTAAGAAGAGGTTCAGTGATGCTACATCCAAAGCCCATCAGCTTGAGGAAGATATTGTGTCAGTA
ACACATAAAGCAATTGAAAAAGAAACCGAATTAGACAGTTTAAAGGACAAACTCAAGAAGGCACAACATG
AAAGAGAACAACTTGAATGTCAGTTGAAGACAGAGAAGGATGAAAAGGAACTTTATAAGGTACATTTGAA
GAATACAGAAATAGAAAATACCAAGCTTATGTCAGAGGTCCAGACTTTAAAAAATATAGATGGGAACAAA
GAAAGCGTGATTACTCATTTCAAAGAAGAGATTGGCAGGCTGCAGTTATGTTTGGCTGAAAAGGAAAATC
TGCAAAGAACTTTCCTGCTTACAACCTCAAGTAAAGAAGATACTTGTTTTTTAAAGGAGCAACTTCGTAA
AGCAGAGGAACAGGTTCAGGCAACTCGGCAAGAAGTTGTCTTTCTGGCTAAAGAACTCAGTGATGCTGTC
AACGTACGAGACAGAACGATGGCAGACCTGCATACTGCACGCTTGGAAAACGAGAAAGTGAAAAAGCAGT
TAGCTGATGCAGTGGCAGAACTTAAACTAAATGCTATGAAAAAAGATCAGGACAAGACTGATACACTGGA
ACACGAACTAAGAAGAGAAGTTGAAGATCTGAAACTCCGTCTTCAGATGGCTGCAGACCATTATAAAGAA
AAATTTAAGGAATGCCAAAGGCTCCAAAAACAAATAAACAAACTTTCAGATCAATCAGCTAATAATAATA
ATGTCTTCACAAAGAAAACGGGGAATCAGCAGAAAGTGAATGATGCTTCAGTAAACACAGACCCAGCCAC
TTCTGCCTCTACTGTAGATGTAAAGCCATCACCTTCTGCAGCAGAGGCAGATTTTGACATAGTAACAAAG
GGGCAAGTCTGTGAAATGACCAAAGAAATTGCTGACAAAACAGAAAAGTATAATAAATGTAAACAACTCT
TGCAGGATGAGAAAGCAAAATGCAATAAATATGCTGATGAACTTGCAAAAATGGAGCTGAAATGGAAAGA
ACAAGTGAAAATTGCTGAAAATGTAAAACTTGAACTAGCTGAAGTACAGGACAATTATAAAGAACTTAAA
AGGAGTCTAGAAAATCCAGCAGAAAGGAAAATGGAAGGTCAGAATTCCCAGAGTCCTCAATGTTTCAAAA
CATGCTCAGAGCAAAATGGTTATGTTCTCACATTGTCAAATGCACAACCAGTTCTGCAATATGGTAATCC
TTATGCATCTCAGGAAACAAGAGATGGAGCAGATGGTGCTTTTTACCCAGATGAAATACAAAGGCCACCT
GTCAGAGTCCCCTCTTGGGGACTGGAAGACAATGTTGTCTGCAGCCAGCCTGCTCGAAACTTTAGTCGGC
CTGATGGCTTAGAGGACTCTGAGGATAGCAAAGAAGATGAGAATGTGCCTACTGCTCCTGATCCTCCAAG
TCAACATTTACGTGGGCATGGGACAGGCTTTTGCTTTGATTCCAGCTTTGATGTTCACAAGAAGTGTCCC
CTCTGTGAGTTAATGTTTCCTCCTAACTATGATCAGAGCAAATTTGAAGAACATGTTGAAAGTCACTGGA
AGGTGTGAGGATCCACCGGATCTAGATAACTGATCACGATAAAATAAAAGATTTTATTTAGTCTCCAGAA
AAAGGGGGGAATGAAAGACCCCACCTGTAGGTTTGGCAAGCTAGCTTAAGTAACGCCATTTTGCAAGGCA
TGGAAAAATACATAACTGAGAATAGAGAAGTTCAGATCAAGGTCAGGAACAGATGGAACAGCTGAATATG
GGCCAAACAGGATATCTGTGGTAAGCAGTTCCTGCCCCGGCTCAGGGCCAAGAACAGATGGAACAGCTGA
ATATGGGCCAAACAGGATATCTGTGGTAAGCAGTTCCTGCCCCGGCTCAGGGCCAAGAACAGATGGTCCC
CAGATGCGGTCCAGCCCTCAGCAGTTTCTAGAGAACCATCAGATGTTTCCAGGGTGCCCCAAGGACCTGA
AATGACCCTGTGCCTTATTTGAACTAACCAATCAGTTCGCTTCTCGCTTCTGTTCGCGCGCTTCTGCTCC
CCGAGCTCAATAAAAGAGCCCACAACCCCTCACTCGGGGCGCCAGTCCTCCGATTGACTGAGTCGCCCGG
GTACCCGTGTATCCAATAAACCCTCTTGCAGTTGCATCCGACTTGTGGTCTCGCTGTTCCTTGGGAGGGT
CTCCTCTGAGTGATTGACTACCCGTCAGCGGGGGTCTTTCACATGCAGCATGTATCAAAATTAATTTGGT
TTTTTTTCTTAAGTATTTACATTAAATGGCCATAGTTGCATTAATGAATCGGCCAACGCGCGGGGAGAGG
CGGTTTGCGTATTGGGCGCTCTTCCGCTTCCTCGCTCACTGACTCGCTGCGCTCGGTCGTTCGGCTGCGG
CGAGCGGTATCAGCTCACTCAAAGGCGGTAATACGGTTATCCACAGAATCAGGGGATAACGCAGGAAAGA
ACATGTGAGCAAAAGGCCAGCAAAAGGCCAGGAACCGTAAAAAGGCCGCGTTGCTGGCGTTTTTCCATAG
GCTCCGCCCCCCTGACGAGCATCACAAAAATCGACGCTCAAGTCAGAGGTGGCGAAACCCGACAGGACTA
TAAAGATACCAGGCGTTTCCCCCTGGAAGCTCCCTCGTGCGCTCTCCTGTTCCGACCCTGCCGCTTACCG
GATACCTGTCCGCCTTTCTCCCTTCGGGAAGCGTGGCGCTTTCTCATAGCTCACGCTGTAGGTATCTCAG
TTCGGTGTAGGTCGTTCGCTCCAAGCTGGGCTGTGTGCACGAACCCCCCGTTCAGCCCGACCGCTGCGCC
TTATCCGGTAACTATCGTCTTGAGTCCAACCCGGTAAGACACGACTTATCGCCACTGGCAGCAGCCACTG
GTAACAGGATTAGCAGAGCGAGGTATGTAGGCGGTGCTACAGAGTTCTTGAAGTGGTGGCCTAACTACGG
CTACACTAGAAGAACAGTATTTGGTATCTGCGCTCTGCTGAAGCCAGTTACCTTCGGAAAAAGAGTTGGT
AGCTCTTGATCCGGCAAACAAACCACCGCTGGTAGCGGTGGTTTTTTTGTTTGCAAGCAGCAGATTACGC
GCAGAAAAAAAGGATCTCAAGAAGATCCTTTGATCTTTTCTACGGGGTCTGACGCTCAGTGGAACGAAAA
CTCACGTTAAGGGATTTTGGTCATGAGATTATCAAAAAGGATCTTCACCTAGATCCTTTTGCGGCCGGCC
GCAAATCAATCTAAAGTATATATGAGTAAACTTGGTCTGACAGTTACCAATGCTTAATCAGTGAGGCACC
TATCTCAGCGATCTGTCTATTTCGTTCATCCATAGTTGCCTGACTCCCCGTCGTGTAGATAACTACGATA
CGGGAGGGCTTACCATCTGGCCCCAGTGCTGCAATGATACCGCGAGACCCACGCTCACCGGCTCCAGATT
TATCAGCAATAAACCAGCCAGCCGGAAGGGCCGAGCGCAGAAGTGGTCCTGCAACTTTATCCGCCTCCAT
CCAGTCTATTAATTGTTGCCGGGAAGCTAGAGTAAGTAGTTCGCCAGTTAATAGTTTGCGCAACGTTGTT
GCCATTGCTACAGGCATCGTGGTGTCACGCTCGTCGTTTGGTATGGCTTCATTCAGCTCCGGTTCCCAAC
GATCAAGGCGAGTTACATGATCCCCCATGTTGTGCAAAAAAGCGGTTAGCTCCTTCGGTCCTCCGATCGT
TGTCAGAAGTAAGTTGGCCGCAGTGTTATCACTCATGGTTATGGCAGCACTGCATAATTCTCTTACTGTC
ATGCCATCCGTAAGATGCTTTTCTGTGACTGGTGAGTACTCAACCAAGTCATTCTGAGAATAGTGTATGC
GGCGACCGAGTTGCTCTTGCCCGGCGTCAATACGGGATAATACCGCGCCACATAGCAGAACTTTAAAAGT
GCTCATCATTGGAAAACGTTCTTCGGGGCGAAAACTCTCAAGGATCTTACCGCTGTTGAGATCCAGTTCG
ATGTAACCCACTCGTGCACCCAACTGATCTTCAGCATCTTTTACTTTCACCAGCGTTTCTGGGTGAGCAA
AAACAGGAAGGCAAAATGCCGCAAAAAAGGGAATAAGGGCGACACGGAAATGTTGAATACTCATACTCTT
CCTTTTTCAATATTATTGAAGCATTTATCAGGGTTATTGTCTCATGAGCGGATACATATTTGAATGTATT
TAGAAAAATAAACAAATAGGGGTTCCGCGCACATTTCCCCGAAAAGTGCCACCAGCTTTGCTCTTAGGAG
TTTCCTAATACATCCCAAACTCAAATATATAAAGCATTTGACTTGTTCTATGCCCTAGGGGGCGGGGGGA
AGCTAAGCCAGCTTTTTTTAACATTTAAAATGTGGTAATGACTCCAACTTATTGATAGTGTTTTATGTTC
AGATAATGCCCGATGACTTTGTCATGCAGCTCCACCGATTTTGAGAACGACAGCGACTTCCGTCCCAGCC
GTGCCAGGTGCTGCCTCAGATTCAGGTTATGCCGCTCAATTCGCTGCGTATATCGCTTGCTGATTACGTG
CAGCTTTCCCTTCAGGCGGGATTCATACAGCGGCCAGCCATCCGTCATCCATATCACCACGTCAAAGGGT
GACAGCAGGCTCATAAGACGCCCCAGCGTCGCCATAGTGCGTTCACCGAATACGTGCGCAACAACCGTCT
TCCGGAGACTGTCATACGCGTAAAACAGCCAGCGCTGGCGCGATTTAGCCCCGACATAGCCCCACTGTTC
GTCCATTTCCGCGCAGACGATGACGTCACTGCCCGGCTGTATGCGCGAGGTTACCGACTGCGGCCTGAGT
TTTTTAAGTGACGTAAAATCGTGTTGAGGCCAACGCCCATAATGCGGGCTGTTGCCCGGCATCCAACGCC
ATTCATGGCCATATCAATGATTTTCTGGTGCGTACCGGGTTGAGAAGCGGTGTAAGTGAACTGCAGTTGC
CATGTTTTACGGCAGTGAGAGCAGAGATAGCGCTGATGTCCGGCGGTGCTTTTGCCGTTACGCACCACCC
CGTCAGTAGCTGAACAGGAGGGACAGCTGATAGAAACAGAAGCCACTGGAGCACCTCAAAAACACCATCA
TACACTAAATCAGTAAGTTGGCAGCATCACCTTAAAATGTTAATTCCATTTTAAATGCACAGATGTTTTT
ATTTCATAAGGGTTT
